>Addgene plasmid #148727 | pnYC-NpH-SceIF4E_25-213-I77AI81A_AF | depositor full sequence | sequence record 291175 | Full Sequence
GGTATGGCAATGAAAGACGGTGAGCTGGTGATATGGGATAGTGTTCACCCTTGTTACACCGTTTTCCATG
AGCAAACTGAAACGTTTTCATCGCTCTGGAGTGAATACCACGACGATTTCCGGCAGTTTCTACACATATA
TTCGCAAGATGTGGCGTGTTACGGTGAAAACCTGGCCTATTTCCCTAAAGGGTTTATTGAGAATATGTTT
TTCGTCTCAGCCAATCCCTGGGTGAGTTTCACCAGTTTTGATTTAAACGTGGCCAATATGGACAACTTCT
TCGCCCCCGTTTTCACCATGGGCAAATATTATACGCAAGGCGACAAGGTGCTGATGCCGCTGGCGATTCA
GGTTCATCATGCCGTCTGTGATGGCTTCCATGTCGGCAGAATGCTTAATGAATTACAACAGTACTGCGAT
GAGTGGCAGGGCGGGGCGTAATTTTTTTAAGGCAGTTATTGGTGCCCTTAAACGCCTGGTGCTACGCCTG
AATAAGTGATAATAAGCGGATGAATGGCAGAAATTCGAAAGCAAATTCGACCCGGTCGTCGGTTCAGGGC
AGGGTCGTTAAATAGCCGCTTATGTCTATTGCTGGTTTACCGGTTTATTGACTACCGGAAGCAGTGTGAC
CGTGTGCTTCTCAAATGCCTGAGGCCAGTTTGCTCAGGCTCTCCCCGTGGAGGTAATAATTGACGATATG
ATCATTTATTCTGCCTCCCAGAGCCTGATAAAAACGGTTAGCGCTTCGTTAATACAGATGTAGGTGTTCC
ACAGGGTAGCCAGCAGCATCCTGCGATGCAGATCCGGAACATAATGGTGCAGGGCGCTTGTTTCGGCGTG
GGTATGGTGGCAGGCCCCGTGGCCGGGGGACTGTTGGGCGCTGCCGGCACCTGTCCTACGAGTTGCATGA
TAAAGAAGACAGTCATAAGTGCGGCGACGATAGTCATGCCCCGCGCCCACCGGAAGGAGCTACCGGACAG
CGGTGCGGACTGTTGTAACTCAGAATAAGAAATGAGGCCGCTCATGGCGTTGACTCTCAGTCATAGTATC
GTGGTATCACCGGTTGGTTCCACTCTCTGTTGCGGGCAACTTCAGCAGCACGTAGGGGACTTCCGCGTTT
CCAGACTTTACGAAACACGGAAACCGAAGACCATTCATGTTGTTGCTCAGGTCGCAGACGTTTTGCAGCA
GCAGTCGCTTCACGTTCGCTCGCGTATCGGTGATTCATTCTGCTAACCAGTAAGGCAACCCCGCCAGCCT
AGCCGGGTCCTCAACGACAGGAGCACGATCATGCGCACCCGTGGCCAGGACCCAACGCTGCCCGAGATGC
GCCGCGTGCGGCTGCTGGAGATGGCGGACGCGATGGATATGTTCTGCCAAGGGTTGGTTTGCGCATTCAC
AGTTCTCCGCAAGAATTGATTGGCTCCAATTCTTGGAGTGGTGAATCCGTTAGCGAGGTGCCGCCGGCTT
CCATTCAGGTCGAGGTGGCCCGGCTCCATGCACCGCGACGCAACGCGGGGAGGCAGACAAGGTATAGGGC
GGCGCCTACAATCCATGCCAACCCGTTCCATGTGCTCGCCGAGGCGGCATAAATCGCCGTGACGATCAGC
GGTCCAGTGATCGAAGTTAGGCTGGTAAGAGCCGCGAGCGATCCTTGAAGCTGTCCCTGATGGTCGTCAT
CTACCTGCCTGGACAGCATGGCCTGCAACGCGGGCATCCCGATGCCGCCGGAAGCGAGAAGAATCATAAT
GGGGAAGGCCATCCAGCCTCGCGTCGCGAACGCCAGCAAGACGTAGCCCAGCGCGTCGGCCGCCATGCCG
GCGATAATGGCCTGCTTCTCGCCGAAACGTTTGGTGGCGGGACCAGTGACGAAGGCTTGAGCGAGGGCGT
GCAAGATTCCGAATACCGCAAGCGACAGGCCGATCATCGTCGCGCTCCAGCGAAAGCGGTCCTCGCCGAA
AATGACCCAGAGCGCTGCCGGCACCTGTCCTACGAGTTGCATGATAAAGAAGACAGTCATAAGTGCGGCG
ACGATAGTCATGCCCCGCGCCCACCGGAAGGAGCTGACTGGGTTGAAGGCTCTCAAGGGCATCGGTCGAC
GCTCTCCCTTATGCGACTCCTGCATTAGGAAGCAGCCCAGTAGTAGGTTGAGGCCGTTGAGCACCGCCGC
CGCAAGGAATGGTGCATGCAAGGAGATGGCGCCCAACAGTCCCCCGGCCACGGGGCCTGCCACCATACCC
ACGCCGAAACAAGCGCTCATGAGCCCGAAGTGGCGAGCCCGATCTTCCCCATCGGTGATGTCGGCGATAT
AGGCGCCAGCAACCGCACCTGTGGCGCCGGTGATGCCGGCCACGATGCGTCCGGCGTAGAGGATCAGACT
AAGATCTCGATCCCGCGAAATTAATACGACTCACTATAGGGGAATTGTGAGCGGATAACAATTCCCCACT
AGTAATAATTTTGTTTAACTTTAAGAAGGAGATATACCATGGGCAGCAGCCATCATCATCATCATCACAG
CAGCGGTACCGGCAGCGGCCTGGAAGTTCTGTTCCAGGGGCCCCATATGACCGTTCTGAGCGATAGCGCA
CATTTTGATGTTAAACATCCGCTGAATACCAAATGGACCCTGTGGTATACAAAACCGGCAGTTGATAAAA
GCGAAAGCTGGTCAGATCTGCTGCGTCCGGTTACCAGTTTTCAGACCGTTGAAGAATTTTGGGCCGCGAT
TCAGAATGCGCCGGAACCGCATGAACTGCCGCTGAAAAGCGATTATCATGTGTTTCGTAATGATGTTCGT
CCGGAATGGGAAGATGAAGCAAATGCAAAAGGTGGCAAATGGTCATTTCAGCTGCGTGGTAAAGGTGCAG
ATATTGATGAACTGTGGCTGCGTACCCTGCTGGCAGTTATTGGTGAAACCATTGATGAAGATGATAGCCA
GATTAATGGTGTGGTTCTGAGCATTCGTAAAGGCGGTAACAAATTTGCACTGTGGACCAAAAGCGAAGAT
AAAGAACCGCTGCTGCGTATTGGTGGTAAATTCAAACAGGTTCTGAAACTGACCGATGATGGTCACCTGG
AATTTTTTCCGCATAGCAGCGCCAATGGTCGTCATCCGCAGCCGAGCATTACCCTGTAAGCTAGCCCTAG
GAGATCCGGCTGCTAACAAAGCCCGAAAGGAAGCTGAGTTGGCTGCTGCCACCGCTGAGCAATAACTAGC
ATAACCCCTTGGGGCCTCTAAACGGGTCTTGAGGGGTTTTTTGCTGAAAGGAGGAACTATATCCGGATAT
CCCGCAAGAGGCCCGGCAGTACCGGCATAACCAAGCCTATGCCTACAGCATCCAGGGTGACGGTGCCGAG
GATGACGATGAGCGCATTGTTAGATTTCATACACGGTGCCTGACTGCGTTAGCAATTTAACTGTGATAAA
CTACCGCATTAAAGCTTATCGATGATAAGCTGTCAAACATGAGAATTACAACTTATATCGTATGGGGCTG
ACTTCAGGTGCTACATTTGAAGAGATAAATTGCACTGAAATCAAGAAATATTTTATCTGATTAATAAGAT
GATCTTCTTGAGATCGTTTTGGTCTGCGCGTAATCTCTTGCTCTGAAAACGAAAAAACCGCCTTGCAGGG
CGGTTTTTCGAAGGTTCTCTGAGCTACCAACTCTTTGAACCGAGGTAACTGGCTTGGAGGAGCGCAGTCA
CCAAAACTTGTCCTTTCAGTTTAGCCTTAACCGGCGCATGACTTCAAGACTAACTCCTCTAAATCAATTA
CCAGTGGCTGCTGCCAGTGGTGCTTTTGCATGTCTTTCCGGGTTGGACTCAAGACGATAGTTACCGGATA
AGGCGCAGCGGTCGGACTGAACGGGGGGTTCGTGCATACAGTCCAGCTTGGAGCGAACTGCCTACCCGGA
ACTGAGTGTCAGGCGTGGAATGAGACAAACGCGGCCATAACAGCGGAATGACACCGGTAAACCGAAAGGC
AGGAACAGGAGAGCGCACGAGGGAGCCGCCAGGGGGAAACGCCTGGTATCTTTATAGTCCTGTCGGGTTT
CGCCACCACTGATTTGAGCGTCAGATTTCGTGATGCTTGTCAGGGGGGCGGAGCCTATGGAAAAACGGCT
TTGCCGCGGCCCTCTCACTTCCCTGTTAAGTATCTTCCTGGCATCTTCCAGGAAATCTCCGCCCCGTTCG
TAAGCCATTTCCGCTCGCCGCAGTCGAACGACCGAGCGTAGCGAGTCAGTGAGCGAGGAAGCGGAATATA
TCCTGTATCACATATTCTGCTGACGCACCGGTGCAGCCTTTTTTCTCCTGCCACATGAAGCACTTCACTG
ACACCCTCATCAGTGCCAACATAGTAAGCCAGTATACACTCCCCTAGCGCTGATGTCCGGCGGTGCTTTT
GCCGTTACGCACCACCCCGTCAGTAGCTGAACAGGAGGGACAGCTGATAGAAACAGAAGCCACTGGAGCA
CCTCAAAAACACCATCATACACTAAATCAGTAAGTTGGCAGCATCACCCGACGCACTTTGCGCCGAATAA
ATACCTGTGACGGAAGATCACTTCGCAGAATAAATAAATCCTGGTGTCCCTGTTGATACCGGGAAGCCCT
GGGCCAACTTTTGGCGAAAATGAGACGTTGATCGGCACGTAAGAGGTTCCAACTTTCACCATAATGAAAT
AAGATCACTACCGGGCGTATTTTTTGAGTTATCGAGATTTTCAGGAGCTAAGGAAGCTAAAATGGAGAAA
AAAATCACTGGATATACCACCGTTGATATATCCCAATGGCATCGTAAAGAACATTTTGAGGCATTTCAGT
CAGTTGCTCAATGTACCTATAACCAGACCGTTCAGCTGGATATTACGGCCTTTTTAAAGACCGTAAAGAA
AAATAAGCACAAGTTTTATCCGGCCTTTATTCACATTCTTGCCCGCCTGATGAATGCTCATCCGGAATTC
Features (pLannotate 1.2.2; 18 found; start..end, strand, type, name):
    739..834     -  CDS            resD (fragment): REDF_ECOLI - Also known as D. Protein inferred from homology: Swiss-Prot protein existence level 3. Acts as a repressor of transcription and as a site-specific resolvase that cleaves at the RfsF site. From Escherichia coli (strain K12).
    824..881     +  CDS            TcR (fragment): tetracycline efflux protein; tet; confers resistance to tetracycline
    878..971     -  CDS            TcR (fragment): tetracycline efflux protein; tet; confers resistance to tetracycline
   1475..2375    -  CDS            TcR (fragment): tetracycline efflux protein; tet; confers resistance to tetracycline
   2402..2420    +  promoter       T7 promoter: promoter for bacteriophage T7 RNA polymerase
   2421..2445    +  protein_bind   lac operator: The lac repressor binds to the lac operator to inhibit transcription in E. coli. This inhibition can be relieved by adding lactose or isopropyl-β-D-thiogalactopyranoside (IPTG). lac repressor encoded by lacI
   2460..2482    +  RBS            RBS: efficient ribosome binding site from bacteriophage T7 gene 10 (Olins and Rangwala, 1989)
   2501..2517    +  CDS            capTEV™ (fragment): composite tag for in vivo biotinylation, TEV protease cleavage, and 6xHis tagging
   2570..3136    +  CDS            CDC33 (fragment): IF4E_YEAST - Also known as TIF45. Experimental evidence at protein level: Swiss-Prot protein existence level 1. Recognizes and binds the 7-methylguanosine-containing mRNA cap during an early step in the initiation of protein synthesis and facilitates ribosome binding by inducing the unwinding of the mRNAs secondary structures. From Saccharomyces cerevisiae (strain ATCC 204508 / S288c) (Baker's yeast).
   3159..3208    +  CDS            SET1 (fragment): solubility-enhancement tag derived from T7 phage gene 10B
   3216..3263    +  terminator     T7 terminator: transcription terminator for bacteriophage T7 RNA polymerase
   3286..3390    -  CDS            TcR (fragment): tetracycline efflux protein; tet; confers resistance to tetracycline
   3438..3466    -  promoter       tet promoter: E. coli promoter for tetracycline efflux protein gene
   3578..4123    +  rep_origin     p15A ori: Plasmids containing the medium-copy-number p15A origin of replication can be propagated in E. coli cells that contain a second plasmid with the ColE1 origin.
   4211..4266    +  rep_origin     RSF ori (fragment): Plasmids containing the RSF 1030 origin of replication can be propagated in E. coli cells that contain additional plasmids with compatible origins.
   4385..4528    -  mobile_element IS1 (fragment): prokaryotic transposable element IS1
   4649..4751    +  promoter       cat promoter: promoter of the E. coli cat gene encoding chloramphenicol acetyltransferase
   4752..441     +  CDS            CmR (across the origin): chloramphenicol acetyltransferase; cat; confers resistance to chloramphenicol
