[The description below was written by a language model from this plasmid's Addgene catalogue record and pLannotate feature annotations shown in this document.]
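Description:
pnYC-NpH-SceIF4E_25-213-I77AI81A_AF is a bacterial expression plasmid of 4,970 nt for producing a truncated, mutated form of the Saccharomyces cerevisiae cap-binding protein eIF4E (encoded by CDC33, also known as TIF45) in E. coli. The catalogue lists the backbone as unknown, but the annotated features point to a pACYC-like architecture. These include a p15A origin of replication, a chloramphenicol acetyltransferase gene driven by its own cat promoter (spanning the numbering origin), and several fragments of a tetracycline resistance gene and its promoter that appear to have been interrupted by the expression cassette. Selection is by chloramphenicol and the plasmid is recorded as low copy. Because p15A is compatible with ColE1-type origins, such a vector can coexist with a second plasmid, which suits co-expression of binding partners, although the record does not state this use explicitly.

The expression cassette consists of a T7 promoter followed by a lac operator, the T7 gene 10 ribosome binding site, the coding region and a T7 terminator, so it gives IPTG-inducible transcription in hosts that supply T7 RNA polymerase. A short match to a His/TEV-type tag lies just upstream of the insert. Together with the "NpH" in the name, this suggests an N-terminal cleavable His tag, though the exact tag composition is not stated. The insert is a synthetic, E. coli codon-optimised sequence covering residues 25–213 of eIF4E and carrying the I77A and I81A substitutions. The associated publication concerns how structural motifs in eIF4G and 4E-BPs modulate their binding to eIF4E in yeast translation initiation, so the mutant protein was presumably made for binding or structural studies of those interactions. The depositor sequence may be theoretical rather than fully verified.
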