Addgene plasmid #148727: pnYC-NpH-SceIF4E_25-213-I77AI81A_AF
Purpose: Bacterial Expression of SceIF4E_25-213-I77AI81A
Depositing lab: Elisa Izaurralde. Depositing organization: Max Planck Institute for Developmental Biology. Publication: Structural motifs in eIF4G and 4E-BPs modulate their binding to eIF4E to regulate translation initiation in yeast. Gruner S, Weber R, Peter D, Chung MY, Igreja C, Valkov E, Izaurralde E. Nucleic Acids Res. 2018 Jul 27;46(13):6893-6908. doi: 10.1093/nar/gky542. PubMed 30053226.
Backbone
  Vector backbone: Unknown
  Vector type: Bacterial Expression
Growth in bacteria
  Bacterial resistance: Chloramphenicol, 25 μg/mL
  Growth temperature: 37°C
  Growth strain: DH5alpha
  Copy number: Low Copy
Gene/Insert
  Gene/Insert name: SceIF4E_25-213-I77AI81A
  Species: S. cerevisiae (budding yeast)
  Entrez Gene: CDC33 (a.k.a. YOL139C, TIF45)
  Cloning method: Unknown
Terms and licenses: Academic/Nonprofit Terms; Industry Terms: Not Available to Industry
Depositor comments: Geneart clone of ScEIF4E, codon optimized for Expression in E.coli. (sequence according to Uniprot.: P07260) Plasmids from this collection were made available to the research community and donated after the lab closed. Please note that the sequence provided by the depositing laboratory may be theoretical/predicted or based on Sanger sequencing results. There may be discrepancies between sequencing results obtained by Addgene and the depositor sequence. If an Addgene verified sequence is not available, please contact before placing your order to request that our lab fully sequence the plasmid.
How to cite: pnYC-NpH-SceIF4E_25-213-I77AI81A_AF was a gift from Elisa Izaurralde (Addgene plasmid # 148727 ; http://n2t.net/addgene:148727 ; RRID:Addgene_148727)
